LOCUS       Exported 5660 bp ds-DNA circular SYN 10-JAN-2022
DEFINITION  Block 1 with deletion in E1 and insertion of GFP expression
            cassette.
ACCESSION   .
VERSION     .
KEYWORDS    pAd5-B1-deltaE1-GFP
SOURCE      synthetic DNA construct
  ORGANISM  synthetic DNA construct
REFERENCE   1 (bases 1 to 5660)
  TITLE     AdenoBuilder
  JOURNAL   Unpublished
REFERENCE   2 (bases 1 to 5660)
  AUTHORS   .
  TITLE     Direct Submission
  JOURNAL   Exported Jan 10, 2022 from SnapGene Server 1.1.58
            http://www.snapgene.com
FEATURES             Location/Qualifiers
     source          1..5660
                     /organism="synthetic DNA construct"
                     /mol_type="other DNA"
     primer_bind     complement(193..212)
                     /label=EXFP-R
                     /note="For distinguishing EGFP variants, reverse primer"
     primer_bind     540..561
                     /label=EGFP-C
                     /note="EGFP, forward primer"
     primer_bind     complement(693..712)
                     /label=Bglob-pA-R
                     /note="Rabbit beta-globin polyA region, reverse primer"
     polyA_signal    758..813
                     /label=-beta-globin poly(A) signal
                     /note="rabbit beta-globin polyadenylation signal (Gil and
                     Proudfoot, 1987)"
     primer_bind     complement(812..831)
                     /label=rbglobpA-R
                     /note="Rabbit beta-globin polyA, reverse primer. Also
                     called rb-glob-pA-term-R"
     primer_bind     complement(1174..1190)
                     /label=M13 rev
                     /note="common sequencing primer, one of multiple similar
                     variants"
     primer_bind     complement(1174..1190)
                     /label=M13 Reverse
                     /note="In lacZ gene. Also called M13-rev"
     protein_bind    1198..1214
                     /label=lac operator
                     /bound_moiety="lac repressor encoded by lacI"
                     /note="The lac repressor binds to the lac operator to
                     inhibit transcription in E. coli. This inhibition can be
                     relieved by adding lactose or
                     isopropyl-beta-D-thiogalactopyranoside (IPTG)."
     promoter        complement(1914..1944)
                     /label=lac UV5 promoter
                     /note="E. coli lac promoter with an ""up"" mutation"
     protein_bind    1959..1980
                     /label=CAP binding site
                     /bound_moiety="E. coli catabolite activator protein"
                     /note="CAP binding activates transcription in the presence
                     of cAMP."
     primer_bind     complement(2100..2117)
                     /label=L4440
                     /note="L4440 vector, forward primer"
     rep_origin      complement(2271..2859)
                     /direction=LEFT
                     /label=ori
                     /note="high-copy-number ColE1/pMB1/pBR322/pUC origin of
                     replication"
     primer_bind     complement(2351..2370)
                     /label=pBR322ori-F
                     /note="pBR322 origin, forward primer"
     CDS             complement(3030..3890)
                     /codon_start=1
                     /gene="bla"
                     /product="beta-lactamase"
                     /label=AmpR
                     /note="confers resistance to ampicillin, carbenicillin, and
                     related antibiotics"
                     /translation="MSIQHFRVALIPFFAAFCLPVFAHPETLVKVKDAEDQLGARVGYI
                     ELDLNSGKILESFRPEERFPMMSTFKVLLCGAVLSRIDAGQEQLGRRIHYSQNDLVEYS
                     PVTEKHLTDGMTVRELCSAAITMSDNTAANLLLTTIGGPKELTAFLHNMGDHVTRLDRW
                     EPELNEAIPNDERDTTMPVAMATTLRKLLTGELLTLASRQQLIDWMEADKVAGPLLRSA
                     LPAGWFIADKSGAGERGSRGIIAALGPDGKPSRIVVIYTTGSQATMDERNRQIAEIGAS
                     LIKHW"
     primer_bind     3653..3672
                     /label=Amp-R
                     /note="Ampicillin resistance gene, reverse primer"
     promoter        complement(3891..3995)
                     /gene="bla"
                     /label=AmpR promoter
     primer_bind     4063..4081
                     /label=pBRforEco
                     /note="pBR322 vectors, upsteam of EcoRI site, forward
                     primer"
     primer_bind     4387..4406
                     /label=T7
                     /note="T7 promoter, forward primer"
     promoter        4387..4405
                     /label=T7 promoter
                     /note="promoter for bacteriophage T7 RNA polymerase"
     repeat_region   4461..4563
                     /label=ITR
                     /note="inverted terminal repeat of human adenovirus
                     serotype 5"
     misc_signal     4651..4801
                     /label=Ad5 Psi
                     /note="packaging signal for adenovirus serotype 5"
     enhancer        5010..5313
                     /label=CMV enhancer
                     /note="human cytomegalovirus immediate early enhancer"
     promoter        5314..5517
                     /label=CMV promoter
                     /note="human cytomegalovirus (CMV) immediate early
                     promoter"
     primer_bind     5468..5488
                     /label=CMV-F
                     /note="Human CMV immediate early promoter, forward primer"
     regulatory      5541..5550
                     /regulatory_class="other"
                     /note="vertebrate consensus sequence for strong initiation
                     of translation (Kozak, 1987)"
     CDS             5547..606
                     /codon_start=1
                     /product="the original enhanced GFP (Yang et al., 1996)"
                     /label=EGFP
                     /note="mammalian codon-optimized"
                     /translation="MVSKGEELFTGVVPILVELDGDVNGHKFSVSGEGEGDATYGKLTL
                     KFICTTGKLPVPWPTLVTTLTYGVQCFSRYPDHMKQHDFFKSAMPEGYVQERTIFFKDD
                     GNYKTRAEVKFEGDTLVNRIELKGIDFKEDGNILGHKLEYNYNSHNVYIMADKQKNGIK
                     VNFKIRHNIEDGSVQLADHYQQNTPIGDGPVLLPDNHYLSTQSALSKDPNEKRDHMVLL
                     EFVTAAGITLGMDELYK"
     CDS             5547..603
                     /codon_start=1
                     /product="enhanced GFP"
                     /label=EGFP
                     /translation="MVSKGEELFTGVVPILVELDGDVNGHKFSVSGEGEGDATYGKLTL
                     KFICTTGKLPVPWPTLVTTLTYGVQCFSRYPDHMKQHDFFKSAMPEGYVQERTIFFKDD
                     GNYKTRAEVKFEGDTLVNRIELKGIDFKEDGNILGHKLEYNYNSHNVYIMADKQKNGIK
                     VNFKIRHNIEDGSVQLADHYQQNTPIGDGPVLLPDNHYLSTQSALSKDPNEKRDHMVLL
                     EFVTAAGITLGMDELYK"
     primer_bind     complement(5592..5613)
                     /label=EGFP-N
                     /note="EGFP, reverse primer"
ORIGIN
        1 acctacggca agctgaccct gaagttcatc tgcaccaccg gcaagctgcc cgtgccctgg
       61 cccaccctcg tgaccaccct gacctacggc gtgcagtgct tcagccgcta ccccgaccac
      121 atgaagcagc acgacttctt caagtccgcc atgcccgaag gctacgtcca ggagcgcacc
      181 atcttcttca aggacgacgg caactacaag acccgcgccg aggtgaagtt cgagggcgac
      241 accctggtga accgcatcga gctgaagggc atcgacttca aggaggacgg caacatcctg
      301 gggcacaagc tggagtacaa ctacaacagc cacaacgtct atatcatggc cgacaagcag
      361 aagaacggca tcaaggtgaa cttcaagatc cgccacaaca tcgaggacgg cagcgtgcag
      421 ctcgccgacc actaccagca gaacaccccc atcggcgacg gccccgtgct gctgcccgac
      481 aaccactacc tgagcaccca gtccgccctg agcaaagacc ccaacgagaa gcgcgatcac
      541 atggtcctgc tggagttcgt gaccgccgcc gggatcactc tcggcatgga cgagctgtac
      601 aagtaaagcg gccgcactcc tcaggtgcag gctgcctatc agaaggtggt ggctggtgtg
      661 gccaatgccc tggctcacaa ataccactga gatctttttc cctctgccaa aaattatggg
      721 gacatcatga agccccttga gcatctgact tctggctaat aaaggaaatt tattttcatt
      781 gcaatagtgt gttggaattt tttgtgtctc tcactcggaa ggacatatgg gagggcaaat
      841 catttaaaac atcagaatga gtatttggtt tagagtttgg caacatatgc ccatatgctg
      901 gctgccatga acaaaggttg gctataaaga ggtcatcagt atatgaaaca gccccctgct
      961 gtccattcct tattccatag aaaagccttg acttgaggtt agattttttt tatattttgt
     1021 tttgtgttat ttttttcttt aacatcccta aaattttcct tacatgtttt actagccaga
     1081 tttttcctcc tctcctgact actcccagtc atagctgtcc ctcttctctt atggagatcc
     1141 ctcgacctgc agcccaagct tggcgtaatc atggtcatag ctgtttcctg tgtgaaattg
     1201 ttatccgctc acaattccac acaacatacg agccggacta gttggcttaa gggtgggaaa
     1261 gaatatataa ggtgggggtc ttatgtagtt ttgtatctgt tttgcagcag ccgccgccgc
     1321 catgagcacc aactcgtttg atggaagcat tgtgagctca tatttgacaa cgcgcatgcc
     1381 cccatgggcc ggggtgcgtc agaatgtgat gggctccagc attgatggtc gccccgtcct
     1441 gcccgcaaac tctactacct tgacctacga gattcgaaca tctttctaga agatctccta
     1501 caatattctc agctgccatg gaaaatcgat gttcttcttt tattctctca agattttcag
     1561 gctgtatatt aaaacttata ttaagaacta tgctaaccac ctcatcagga accgttgtag
     1621 gtggcgtggg ttttcttggc aatcgactct catgaaaact acgagctaaa tattcaatat
     1681 gttcctcttg accaacttta ttctgcattt tttttgaacg aggtttagag caagcttcag
     1741 gaaactgaga caggaatttt attaaaaatt taaattttga agaaagttca gggttaatag
     1801 catccatttt ttgctttgca agttcctcag cattcttaac aaaagacgtc tcttttgaca
     1861 tgtttaaagt ttaaacctcc tgtgtgaaat tattatccgc tcataattcc acacattata
     1921 cgagccggaa gcataaagtg taaagcctgg ggtgcctaat gagtgagcta actcacatta
     1981 attgcgttgc gctcactgcc aattgctttc cagtcgggaa acctgtcgtg ccagctgcat
     2041 taatgaatcg gccaacgcgc ggggagaggc ggtttgcgta ttgggcgctc ttccgcttcc
     2101 tcgctcactg actcgctgcg ctcggtcgtt cggctgcggc gagcggtatc agctcactca
     2161 aaggcggtaa tacggttatc cacagaatca ggggataacg caggaaagaa catgtgagca
     2221 aaaggccagc aaaaggccag gaaccgtaaa aaggccgcgt tgctggcgtt tttccatagg
     2281 ctccgccccc ctgacgagca tcacaaaaat cgacgctcaa gtcagaggtg gcgaaacccg
     2341 acaggactat aaagatacca ggcgtttccc cctggaagct ccctcgtgcg ctctcctgtt
     2401 ccgaccctgc cgcttaccgg atacctgtcc gcctttctcc cttcgggaag cgtggcgctt
     2461 tctcatagct cacgctgtag gtatctcagt tcggtgtagg tcgttcgctc caagctgggc
     2521 tgtgtgcacg aaccccccgt tcagcccgac cgctgcgcct tatccggtaa ctatcgtctt
     2581 gagtccaacc cggtaagaca cgacttatcg ccactggcag cagccactgg taacaggatt
     2641 agcagagcga ggtatgtagg cggtgctaca gagttcttga agtggtggcc taactacggc
     2701 tacactagaa gaacagtatt tggtatctgc gctctgctga agccagttac cttcggaaaa
     2761 agagttggta gctcttgatc cggcaaacaa accaccgctg gtagcggtgg tttttttgtt
     2821 tgcaagcagc agattacgcg cagaaaaaaa ggatctcaag aagatccttt gatcttttct
     2881 acggggtctg acgctcagtg gaacgaaaac tcacgttaag ggattttggt catgagatta
     2941 tcaaaaagga tcttcaccta gatcctttta aattaaaaat gaagttttaa atcaatctaa
     3001 agtatatatg agtaaacttg gtctgacagt taccaatgct taatcagtga ggcacctatc
     3061 tcagcgatct gtctatttcg ttcatccata gttgcctgac tccccgtcgt gtagataact
     3121 acgatacggg agggcttacc atctggcccc agtgctgcaa tgataccgcg agacccacgc
     3181 tcaccggctc cagatttatc agcaataaac cagccagccg gaagggccga gcgcagaagt
     3241 ggtcctgcaa ctttatccgc ctccatccag tctattaatt gttgccggga agctagagta
     3301 agtagttcgc cagttaatag tttgcgcaac gttgttgcca ttgctacagg catcgtggtg
     3361 tcacgctcgt cgtttggtat ggcttcattc agctccggtt cccaacgatc aaggcgagtt
     3421 acatgatccc ccatgttgtg caaaaaagcg gttagctcct tcggtcctcc gatcgttgtc
     3481 agaagtaagt tggccgcagt gttatcactc atggttatgg cagcactgca taattctctt
     3541 actgtcatgc catccgtaag atgcttttct gtgactggtg agtactcaac caagtcattc
     3601 tgagaatagt gtatgcggcg accgagttgc tcttgcccgg cgtcaatacg ggataatacc
     3661 gcgccacata gcagaacttt aaaagtgctc atcattggaa aacgttcttc ggggcgaaaa
     3721 ctctcaagga tcttaccgct gttgagatcc agttcaatgt aacccactcg tgcacccaac
     3781 tgatcttcag catcttttac tttcaccagc gtttctgggt gagcaaaaac aggaaggcaa
     3841 aatgccgcaa aaaagggaat aagggcgaca cggaaatgtt gaatactcat actcttcctt
     3901 tttcaatatt attgaagcat ttatcagggt tattgtctca tgagcggata catatttgaa
     3961 tgtatttaga aaaataaaca aataggggtt ccgcgcacat ttccccgaaa agtgccacct
     4021 gacgtctaag aaaccattat tatcatgaca ttaacctata aaaataggcg tatcacgagg
     4081 ccgcccctgc agccgaatta tattattttt gccaaataat ttttaacaaa agctctgaag
     4141 tcttcttcat ttaaattctt agatgatact tcatctggaa aattgtccca attagtagca
     4201 tcacgctgtg agtaagttct aaaccatttt tttattgttg tattatctct aatcttacta
     4261 ctcgatgagt tttcggtatt atctctattt ttaacttgga gcaggttcca ttcattgttt
     4321 ttttcatcat agtgaataaa atcaactgct ttaacacttg tgcctgaaca ccatatccat
     4381 ccggcgtaat acgactcact atagggagag cggccgccag atcttccgga tggctcgagt
     4441 ttttcagcaa gatcttcgaa catcatcaat aatatacctt attttggatt gaagccaata
     4501 tgataatgag ggggtggagt ttgtgacgtg gcgcggggcg tgggaacggg gcgggtgacg
     4561 tagtagtgtg gcggaagtgt gatgttgcaa gtgtggcgga acacatgtaa gcgacggatg
     4621 tggcaaaagt gacgtttttg gtgtgcgccg gtgtacacag gaagtgacaa ttttcgcgcg
     4681 gttttaggcg gatgttgtag taaatttggg cgtaaccgag taagatttgg ccattttcgc
     4741 gggaaaactg aataagagga agtgaaatct gaataatttt gtgttactca tagcgcgtaa
     4801 tatttgtcta gggccgcggg gactttgacc gtttacgtgg agactcgccc aggtgttttt
     4861 ctcaggtgtt ttccgcgttc cgggtcaaag ttggcgtttt attattatag tcagctgacg
     4921 tgtagtgtat ttatacccgg gaattcggat ccaccggtga tatcttaatt aacggggtca
     4981 ttagttcata gcccatatat ggagttccgc gttacataac ttacggtaaa tggcccgcct
     5041 ggctgaccgc ccaacgaccc ccgcccattg acgtcaataa tgacgtatgt tcccatagta
     5101 acgccaatag ggactttcca ttgacgtcaa tgggtggagt atttacggta aactgcccac
     5161 ttggcagtac atcaagtgta tcatatgcca agtacgcccc ctattgacgt caatgacggt
     5221 aaatggcccg cctggcatta tgcccagtac atgaccttat gggactttcc tacttggcag
     5281 tacatctacg tattagtcat cgctattacc atggtgatgc ggttttggca gtacatcaat
     5341 gggcgtggat agcggtttga ctcacgggga tttccaagtc ttcaccccat tgacgtcaat
     5401 gggagtttgt tttggcacca aaatcaacgg gactttccaa aatgtcgtaa caactccgcc
     5461 ccattgacgc aaatgggcgg taggcgtgta cggtgggagg tctatataag cagagctggt
     5521 ttagtgaacc gtcagatccc gccaccatgg tgagcaaggg cgaggagctg ttcaccgggg
     5581 tggtgcccat cctggtcgag ctggacggcg acgtaaacgg ccacaagttc agcgtgtccg
     5641 gcgagggcga gggcgatgcc
//
