[The description below was written by a language model from this plasmid's Addgene catalogue record and the feature table of its GenBank file.]
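Description:
pAd5-B1-deltaE1-GFP is a 5.66 kb adenoviral building-block plasmid from the AdenoBuilder system, a platform for modular assembly of recombinant human adenovirus serotype 5 genomes from separately cloned genome segments. It carries a modified version of "Block 1", the left-end segment of the Ad5 genome, inserted at the EcoRV site of the small cloning vector pJet1.2. The backbone provides a high-copy ColE1/pUC-type origin of replication and a beta-lactamase gene for ampicillin selection in E. coli. It also carries a T7 promoter next to the insert and lac regulatory elements (lac UV5 promoter, lac operator, CAP binding site).

The roughly 2.7 kb insert begins with the Ad5 left inverted terminal repeat, which is needed for viral genome replication, followed by the Ad5 Psi packaging signal that directs encapsidation of the genome. The E1 region is deleted and replaced by a GFP expression cassette made up of the human CMV immediate-early enhancer and promoter, a Kozak consensus, a mammalian codon-optimized EGFP coding sequence (which spans the numbering origin of the circular map), and a rabbit beta-globin polyadenylation signal.

E1 functions are generally required for adenoviral replication, so viruses built with this block would be expected to be replication-defective outside E1-complementing cells, although the record does not specify a packaging line. The plasmid is not a complete viral genome. It is meant to be combined with the remaining AdenoBuilder blocks to produce an E1-deleted Ad5 vector that marks transduced cells with green fluorescence.
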