Addgene plasmid #179203: pAd5-B1-deltaE1-GFP
Purpose: Block 1 with deletion in E1 and insertion of GFP expression cassette
Depositing lab: Fred Bunz. Depositing organization: Johns Hopkins University and School of Medicine. Publication: AdenoBuilder: A platform for the modular assembly of recombinant adenoviruses. Jang Y, Bunz F. STAR Protoc. 2022 Jan 20;3(1):101123. doi: 10.1016/j.xpro.2022.101123. eCollection 2022 Mar 18. PubMed 35098167.
Backbone
  Vector backbone: pJet1.2
  Backbone manufacturer: ThermoFisher Scientific
  Backbone size w/o insert (bp): 2988
  Total vector size (bp): 5660
  Vector type: Adenoviral
Growth in bacteria
  Bacterial resistance: Ampicillin, 100 μg/mL
  Growth temperature: 37°C
  Growth strain: NEB Stable
  Copy number: High Copy
Gene/Insert
  Gene/Insert name: Modified Block 1 with deletion in E1 and insertion of GFP expression cassette
  Species: Synthetic; Adenovirus 5
  Insert size (bp): 2672
  GenBank ID: NC_001405
  Cloning method: Restriction Enzyme; 5′ cloning site EcoRV (unknown if destroyed); 3′ cloning site EcoRV (unknown if destroyed)
  Sequencing primers: 5′ CGACTCACTATAGGGAGAGCGGC; 3′ AAGAACATCGATTTTCCATGGCAG
Terms and licenses: Academic/Nonprofit Terms; Industry Terms: Not Available to Industry
How to cite: pAd5-B1-deltaE1-GFP was a gift from Fred Bunz (Addgene plasmid # 179203 ; http://n2t.net/addgene:179203 ; RRID:Addgene_179203)
